Addgene plasmid #142656: TFORF0598
Purpose: Lentiviral vector for overexpressing transcription factor ORFs with unique 24-bp barcodes. Barcodes facilitate identification of transcription factors in pooled screens.
Depositing lab: Feng Zhang. Depositing organization: Broad Institute. Publication: A transcription factor atlas of directed differentiation. Joung J, Ma S, Tay T, Geiger-Schuller KR, Kirchgatterer PC, Verdine VK, Guo B, Arias-Garcia MA, Allen WE, Singh A, Kuksenko O, Abudayyeh OO, Gootenberg JS, Fu Z, Macrae RK, Buenrostro JD, Regev A, Zhang F. Cell. 2023 Jan 5;186(1):209-229.e26. doi: 10.1016/j.cell.2022.11.026. PubMed 36608654.
Backbone
  Vector backbone: pLX_TRC317
  Backbone manufacturer: Broad Institute Genetic Perturbation Platform
  Backbone size w/o insert (bp): 8264
  Vector type: Mammalian Expression, Lentiviral
  Selectable markers: Puromycin
Growth in bacteria
  Bacterial resistance: Ampicillin, 100 μg/mL
  Growth temperature: 37°C
  Growth strain: NEB Stable
  Copy number: High Copy
Gene/Insert
  Gene/Insert name: SMARCB1
  Species: H. sapiens (human)
  Insert size (bp): 1259
  Entrez Gene: SMARCB1 (a.k.a. BAF47, CSS3, INI-1, INI1, MRD15, PPP1R144, RDT, RTPS1, SNF5, SNF5L1, SWNTS1, Sfh1p, Snr1, hSNFS)
  Promoter: EF1a
  Cloning method: Unknown
  Sequencing primers: 5′ GGGTGGAGACTGAAGTTAGGCCAG; 3′ CACATAGCGTAAAAGGAGCAACATAG
Terms and licenses: Academic/Nonprofit Terms; Industry Terms: Not Available to Industry
Depositor comments: NM_003073,ENST00000263121 . The transcription factor ORF portion of this plasmid was synthesized by Genewiz. Please test multiple small colonies in case of plasmid recombination. To make this collection available in a timely manner, a portion of this collection was not fully sequenced by Addgene. If an Addgene verified full plasmid sequence is not available, please contact us prior to placing an order to request the full sequence.
How to cite: TFORF0598 was a gift from Feng Zhang (Addgene plasmid # 142656 ; http://n2t.net/addgene:142656 ; RRID:Addgene_142656)
