[The description below was written by a language model from this plasmid's Addgene catalogue record and pLannotate feature annotations shown in this document.]
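Description:
TFORF0598 is a third-generation-style, self-inactivating lentiviral expression plasmid built on the pLX_TRC317 backbone. It carries the human SMARCB1 open reading frame (also known as BAF47, INI1 or SNF5), a core subunit of the BAF (SWI/SNF) chromatin-remodelling complex. It belongs to a barcoded transcription factor ORF collection in which each clone carries a unique 24-bp barcode, so the overexpressed factor can be identified in pooled screens. The feature table does not annotate the barcode itself. In bacteria the plasmid replicates from a high-copy ColE1/pUC-type origin and is selected with ampicillin through the bla gene. An f1 origin and remnants of a lacZα/lac promoter cloning region flanked by T7 and T3 promoters are also present. The depositor warns that the plasmid may recombine, as can happen with LTR-containing vectors.

The viral genome is transcribed from an RSV promoter fused to a truncated HIV-1 5' LTR, which makes packaging Tat-independent. Downstream lie the Ψ packaging signal with a gag fragment, the RRE for Rev-dependent nuclear export, and a cPPT/CTS element. An SV40 early promoter drives puromycin N-acetyltransferase for selection of transduced mammalian cells. A separate EF-1α promoter drives constitutive expression of SMARCB1, and no epitope tag is annotated on the ORF. A WPRE after the ORF enhances transcript expression, and the ΔU3 3' LTR inactivates the LTR promoter after integration. An SV40 polyadenylation signal and SV40 origin sit outside the LTRs. The short U6 promoter and small t antigen matches are fragments and probably not functional units. The construct is used for stable SMARCB1 overexpression, for example in directed differentiation screens.
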