Features (pLannotate 1.2.2; 31 found; start..end, strand, type, name):
      5..231     +  promoter       RSV promoter: Rous sarcoma virus enhancer/promoter
    232..412     +  LTR            5' LTR (truncated): truncated 5' long terminal repeat (LTR) from HIV-1
    459..584     +  misc_feature   HIV-1 Ψ: packaging signal of human immunodeficiency virus type 1
    568..931     +  CDS            HIV-1 gag (fragment): gag protein from human immunodeficiency virus 1; gag
   1077..1310    +  misc_feature   RRE: The Rev response element (RRE) of HIV-1 allows for Rev-dependent mRNA export from the nucleus to the cytoplasm.
   1687..1713    +  CDS            Rev (fragment): human immunodeficiency virus 1 (HIV-1) Rev protein; rev; enhances nuclear export of unspliced and incompletely spliced viral mRNAs
   1720..1743    +  promoter       SV40 promoter (fragment): SV40 early promoter
   1744..1815    +  promoter       SV40 promoter (fragment): SV40 enhancer and early promoter
   1839..1974    +  rep_origin     SV40 ori: SV40 origin of replication
   2020..2616    +  CDS            PuroR (fragment): puromycin N-acetyltransferase; pac from Streptomyces; confers resistance to puromycin
   2665..2782    +  misc_feature   cPPT/CTS: central polypurine tract and central termination sequence of HIV-1
   2847..2913    +  CDS            small t antigen (fragment): SV40 (simian virus 40) small t antigen
   2920..4098    +  promoter       EF-1α promoter: strong constitutive promoter for human elongation factor EF-1α
   4115..5269    +  CDS            SMARCB1 (sequence withheld): SNF5_HUMAN - Also known as BAF47, INI1, SNF5L1. Experimental evidence at protein level: Swiss-Prot protein existence level 1. Core component of the BAF (hSWI/SNF) complex. This ATP- dependent chromatin-remodeling complex plays important roles in cell proliferation and differentiation, in cellular antiviral activities and inhibition of tumor formation. The BAF complex is able to create a stable, altered form of chromatin that constrains fewer negative supercoils than normal. This change in supercoiling would be due to the conversion of up to one-half of the nucleosomes on polynucleosomal arrays
   5285..5338    +  promoter       U6 promoter (fragment): RNA polymerase III promoter for human U6 snRNA
   5380..5968    +  misc_feature   WPRE: woodchuck hepatitis virus posttranscriptional regulatory element
   6019..6038    +  misc_feature   cPPT/CTS (fragment): central polypurine tract and central termination sequence of HIV-1
   6040..6273    +  LTR            3' LTR (ΔU3): self-inactivating 3' long terminal repeat (LTR) from HIV-1
   6351..6472    +  polyA_signal   SV40 poly(A) signal: SV40 polyadenylation signal
   6512..6647    +  rep_origin     SV40 ori: SV40 origin of replication
   6668..6686    -  promoter       T7 promoter: promoter for bacteriophage T7 RNA polymerase
   6694..6849    +  CDS            lacZα (fragment): LacZα fragment of β-galactosidase; lacZ fragment
   6854..7282    +  rep_origin     f1 ori (sequence partly withheld): f1 bacteriophage origin of replication; arrow indicates direction of (+) strand synthesis
   7335..7439    +  promoter       AmpR promoter: bla
   7440..8300    +  CDS            AmpR: β-lactamase; bla; confers resistance to ampicillin, carbenicillin, and related antibiotics
   8471..9059    +  rep_origin     ori: high-copy-number ColE1/pMB1/pBR322/pUC origin of replication
   9242..9334    +  CDS            lacI (fragment): lac repressor; lacI; The lac repressor binds to the lac operator to inhibit transcription in E. coli. This inhibition can be relieved by adding lactose or isopropyl-β-D-thiogalactopyranoside (IPTG).
   9347..9368    +  protein_bind   CAP binding site: CAP binding activates transcription in the presence of cAMP. E. coli catabolite activator protein
   9383..9413    +  promoter       lac promoter: promoter for the E. coli lac operon
   9421..9437    +  protein_bind   lac operator: The lac repressor binds to the lac operator to inhibit transcription in E. coli. This inhibition can be relieved by adding lactose or isopropyl-β-D-thiogalactopyranoside (IPTG). lac repressor encoded by lacI
   9482..9500    +  promoter       T3 promoter: promoter for bacteriophage T3 RNA polymerase
>Addgene plasmid #142656 | TFORF0598 | addgene full sequence | sequence record 397746 | Addgene NGS Result
TTAATGTAGTCTTATGCAATACTCTTGTAGTCTTGCAACATGGTAACGATGAGTTAGCAACATGCCTTAC
AAGGAGAGAAAAAGCACCGTGCATGCCGATTGGTGGAAGTAAGGTGGTACGATCGTGCCTTATTAGGAAG
GCAACAGACGGGTCTGACATGGATTGGACGAACCACTGAATTGCCGCATTGCAGAGATATTGTATTTAAG
TGCCTAGCTCGATACATAAACGGGTCTCTCTGGTTAGACCAGATCTGAGCCTGGGAGCTCTCTGGCTAAC
TAGGGAACCCACTGCTTAAGCCTCAATAAAGCTTGCCTTGAGTGCTTCAAGTAGTGTGTGCCCGTCTGTT
GTGTGACTCTGGTAACTAGAGATCCCTCAGACCCTTTTAGTCAGTGTGGAAAATCTCTAGCAGTGGCGCC
CGAACAGGGACTTGAAAGCGAAAGGGAAACCAGAGGAGCTCTCTCGACGCAGGACTCGGCTTGCTGAAGC
GCGCACGGCAAGAGGCGAGGGGCGGCGACTGGTGAGTACGCCAAAAATTTTGACTAGCGGAGGCTAGAAG
GAGAGAGATGGGTGCGAGAGCGTCAGTATTAAGCGGGGGAGAATTAGATCGCGATGGGAAAAAATTCGGT
TAAGGCCAGGGGGAAAGAAAAAATATAAATTAAAACATATAGTATGGGCAAGCAGGGAGCTAGAACGATT
CGCAGTTAATCCTGGCCTGTTAGAAACATCAGAAGGCTGTAGACAAATACTGGGACAGCTACAACCATCC
CTTCAGACAGGATCAGAAGAACTTAGATCATTATATAATACAGTAGCAACCCTCTATTGTGTGCATCAAA
GGATAGAGATAAAAGACACCAAGGAAGCTTTAGACAAGATAGAGGAAGAGCAAAACAAAAGTAAGACCAC
CGCACAGCAAGCGGCCGCTGATCTTCAGACCTGGAGGAGGAGATATGAGGGACAATTGGAGAAGTGAATT
ATATAAATATAAAGTAGTAAAAATTGAACCATTAGGAGTAGCACCCACCAAGGCAAAGAGAAGAGTGGTG
CAGAGAGAAAAAAGAGCAGTGGGAATAGGAGCTTTGTTCCTTGGGTTCTTGGGAGCAGCAGGAAGCACTA
TGGGCGCAGCGTCAATGACGCTGACGGTACAGGCCAGACAATTATTGTCTGGTATAGTGCAGCAGCAGAA
CAATTTGCTGAGGGCTATTGAGGCGCAACAGCATCTGTTGCAACTCACAGTCTGGGGCATCAAGCAGCTC
CAGGCAAGAATCCTGGCTGTGGAAAGATACCTAAAGGATCAACAGCTCCTGGGGATTTGGGGTTGCTCTG
GAAAACTCATTTGCACCACTGCTGTGCCTTGGAATGCTAGTTGGAGTAATAAATCTCTGGAACAGATTTG
GAATCACACGACCTGGATGGAGTGGGACAGAGAAATTAACAATTACACAAGCTTAATACACTCCTTAATT
GAAGAATCGCAAAACCAGCAAGAAAAGAATGAACAAGAATTATTGGAATTAGATAAATGGGCAAGTTTGT
GGAATTGGTTTAACATAACAAATTGGCTGTGGTATATAAAATTATTCATAATGATAGTAGGAGGCTTGGT
AGGTTTAAGAATAGTTTTTGCTGTACTTTCTATAGTGAATAGAGTTAGGCAGGGATATTCACCATTATCG
TTTCAGACCCACCTCCCAACCCCGAGGGGACCCATGCATTGCATCTCAATTAGTCAGCAACCAGGTGTGG
AAAGTCCCCAGGCTCCCCAGCAGGCAGAAGTATGCAAAGCATGCGTCTCAATTAGTCAGCAACCATAGTC
CCGCCCCTAACTCCGCCCATCCCGCCCCTAACTCCGCCCAGTTCCGCCCATTCTCCGCCCCATGGCTGAC
TAATTTTTTTTATTTATGCAGAGGCCGAGGCCGCCTCGGCCTCTGAGCTATTCCAGAAGTAGTGAGGAGG
CTTTTTTGGAGGCCTAGGCTTTTGCAAAAAGCTTTCTAGAGGTACCACCGGAGCTTACCATGACCGAGTA
CAAGCCCACGGTGCGCCTCGCCACCCGCGACGACGTCCCCAGGGCCGTACGCACCCTCGCCGCCGCGTTC
GCCGACTACCCCGCCACGCGCCACACCGTCGATCCGGACCGCCACATCGAGCGGGTCACCGAGCTGCAAG
AACTCTTCCTCACGCGCGTCGGGCTCGACATCGGCAAGGTGTGGGTCGCGGACGACGGCGCCGCCGTGGC
GGTCTGGACCACGCCGGAGAGCGTCGAAGCGGGGGCGGTGTTCGCCGAGATCGGCCCGCGCATGGCCGAG
TTGAGCGGTTCCCGGCTGGCCGCGCAGCAACAGATGGAAGGCCTCCTGGCGCCGCACCGGCCCAAGGAGC
CCGCGTGGTTCCTGGCCACCGTCGGCGTCTCGCCCGACCACCAGGGCAAGGGTCTGGGCAGCGCCGTCGT
GCTCCCCGGAGTGGAGGCGGCCGAGCGCGCCGGGGTGCCCGCCTTCCTGGAGACCTCCGCGCCCCGCAAC
CTCCCCTTCTACGAGCGGCTCGGCTTCACCGTCACCGCCGACGTCGAGGTGCCCGAAGGACCGCGCACCT
GGTGCATGACCCGCAAGCCCGGTGCCAGTTAACGAATTCTAGATCTTGAGACAAATGGCAGTATTCATCC
ACAATTTTAAAAGAAAAGGGGGGATTGGGGGGTACAGTGCAGGGGAAAGAATAGTAGACATAATAGCAAC
AGACATACAAACTAAAGAATTACAAAAACAAATTACAAAAATTCAAAATTTTCGGGTTTATTACAGGGAC
AGCAGAGATCCACTTTGGCGCCGGCTCGAGGCCTGCAGGTGCAAAGATGGATAAAGTTTTAAACAGAGAG
GAATCTTTGCAGCTAATGGACCTTCTAGGTCTTGAAAGGAGTGGGAATTGGCTCCGGTGCCCGTCAGTGG
GCAGAGCGCACATCGCCCACAGTCCCCGAGAAGTTGGGGGGAGGGGTCGGCAATTGAACCGGTGCCTAGA
GAAGGTGGCGCGGGGTAAACTGGGAAAGTGATGTCGTGTACTGGCTCCGCCTTTTTCCCGAGGGTGGGGG
AGAACCGTATATAAGTGCAGTAGTCGCCGTGAACGTTCTTTTTCGCAACGGGTTTGCCGCCAGAACACAG
GTAAGTGCCGTGTGTGGTTCCCGCGGGCCTGGCCTCTTTACGGGTTATGGCCCTTGCGTGCCTTGAATTA
CTTCCACCTGGCTGCAGTACGTGATTCTTGATCCCGAGCTTCGGGTTGGAAGTGGGTGGGAGAGTTCGAG
GCCTTGCGCTTAAGGAGCCCCTTCGCCTCGTGCTTGAGTTGAGGCCTGGCCTGGGCGCTGGGGCCGCCGC
GTGCGAATCTGGTGGCACCTTCGCGCCTGTCTCGCTGCTTTCGATAAGTCTCTAGCCATTTAAAATTTTT
GATGACCTGCTGCGACGCTTTTTTTCTGGCAAGATAGTCTTGTAAATGCGGGCCAAGATCTGCACACTGG
TATTTCGGTTTTTGGGGCCGCGGGCGGCGACGGGGCCCGTGCGTCCCAGCGCACATGTTCGGCGAGGCGG
GGCCTGCGAGCGCGGCCACCGAGAATCGGACGGGGGTAGTCTCAAGCTGGCCGGCCTGCTCTGGTGCCTG
GCCTCGCGCCGCCGTGTATCGCCCCGCCCTGGGCGGCAAGGCTGGCCCGGTCGGCACCAGTTGCGTGAGC
GGAAAGATGGCCGCTTCCCGGCCCTGCTGCAGGGAGCTCAAAATGGAGGACGCGGCGCTCGGGAGAGCGG
GCGGGTGAGTCACCCACACAAAGGAAAAGGGCCTTTCCGTCCTCAGCCGTCGCTTCATGTGACTCCACGG
AGTACCGGGCGCCGTCCAGGCACCTCGATTAGTTCTCGAGCTTTTGGAGTACGTCGTCTTTAGGTTGGGG
GGAGGGGTTTTATGCGATGGAGTTTCCCCACACTGAGTGGGTGGAGACTGAAGTTAGGCCAGCTTGGCAC
TTGATGTAATTCTCCTTGGAATTTGCCCTTTTTGAGTTTGGATCTTGGTTCATTCTCAAGCCTCAGACAG
TGGTTCAAAGTTTTTTTCTTCCATTTCAGGTGTCGTGAGGCTAGCACCGCCACC
[1155 nt withheld, positions 4115-5269]
TAGTAATGAACTAGTCCGTAACTTGAAAGTATTTCGATTTCTTGGCTTTATATATCTTGTGGAAAGGACG
ACTTGCCACCAGTCTTATCTTCGGGACGCGTTAAGTCGACAATCAACCTCTGGATTACAAAATTTGTGAA
AGATTGACTGGTATTCTTAACTATGTTGCTCCTTTTACGCTATGTGGATACGCTGCTTTAATGCCTTTGT
ATCATGCTATTGCTTCCCGTATGGCTTTCATTTTCTCCTCCTTGTATAAATCCTGGTTGCTGTCTCTTTA
TGAGGAGTTGTGGCCCGTTGTCAGGCAACGTGGCGTGGTGTGCACTGTGTTTGCTGACGCAACCCCCACT
GGTTGGGGCATTGCCACCACCTGTCAGCTCCTTTCCGGGACTTTCGCTTTCCCCCTCCCTATTGCCACGG
CGGAACTCATCGCCGCCTGCCTTGCCCGCTGCTGGACAGGGGCTCGGCTGTTGGGCACTGACAATTCCGT
GGTGTTGTCGGGGAAATCATCGTCCTTTCCTTGGCTGCTCGCCTGTGTTGCCACCTGGATTCTGCGCGGG
ACGTCCTTCTGCTACGTCCCTTCGGCCCTCAATCCAGCGGACCTTCCTTCCCGCGGCCTGCTGCCGGCTC
TGCGGCCTCTTCCGCGTCTTCGCCTTCGCCCTCAGACGAGTCGGATCTCCCTTTGGGCCGCCTCCCCGCG
TCGACTTTAAGACCAATGACTTACAAGGCAGCTGTAGATCTTAGCCACTTTTTAAAAGAAAAGGGGGGAC
TGGAAGGGCTAATTCACTCCCAACGAAGACAAGATCTGCTTTTTGCTTGTACTGGGTCTCTCTGGTTAGA
CCAGATCTGAGCCTGGGAGCTCTCTGGCTAACTAGGGAACCCACTGCTTAAGCCTCAATAAAGCTTGCCT
TGAGTGCTTCAAGTAGTGTGTGCCCGTCTGTTGTGTGACTCTGGTAACTAGAGATCCCTCAGACCCTTTT
AGTCAGTGTGGAAAATCTCTAGCAGTACGTATAGTAGTTCATGTCATCTTATTATTCAGTATTTATAACT
TGCAAAGAAATGAATATCAGAGAGTGAGAGGAACTTGTTTATTGCAGCTTATAATGGTTACAAATAAAGC
AATAGCATCACAAATTTCACAAATAAAGCATTTTTTTCACTGCATTCTAGTTGTGGTTTGTCCAAACTCA
TCAATGTATCTTATCATGTCTGGCTCTAGCTATCCCGCCCCTAACTCCGCCCATCCCGCCCCTAACTCCG
CCCAGTTCCGCCCATTCTCCGCCCCATGGCTGACTAATTTTTTTTATTTATGCAGAGGCCGAGGCCGCCT
CGGCCTCTGAGCTATTCCAGAAGTAGTGAGGAGGCTTTTTTGGAGGCCTAGGGACGTACCCAATTCGCCC
TATAGTGAGTCGTATTACGCGCGCTCACTGGCCGTCGTTTTACAACGTCGTGACTGGGAAAACCCTGGCG
TTACCCAACTTAATCGCCTTGCAGCACATCCCCCTTTCGCCAGCTGGCGTAATAGCGAAGAGGCCCGCAC
CGATCGCCCTTCCCAACAGTTGCGCAGCCTGAATGGCGAATGGG
[124 nt withheld, positions 6854-6977]
C
[91 nt withheld, positions 6979-7069]
A
[49 nt withheld, positions 7071-7119]
CCTTTGACGTTGGAGTCCACGTTCTTT
[37 nt withheld, positions 7147-7183]
ACCCTATCTCGGTCTATTCTTTTGATTTATAAGGGATTTTGCCGATTTCGGCCTATTGGTTAAAAAATGA
GCTGATTTAACAAAAATTTAACGCGAATTTTAACAAAATATTAACGCTTACAATTTAGGTGGCACTTTTC
GGGGAAATGTGCGCGGAACCCCTATTTGTTTATTTTTCTAAATACATTCAAATATGTATCCGCTCATGAG
ACAATAACCCTGATAAATGCTTCAATAATATTGAAAAAGGAAGAGTATGAGTATTCAACATTTCCGTGTC
GCCCTTATTCCCTTTTTTGCGGCATTTTGCCTTCCTGTTTTTGCTCACCCAGAAACGCTGGTGAAAGTAA
AAGATGCTGAAGATCAGTTGGGTGCACGAGTGGGTTACATCGAACTGGATCTCAACAGCGGTAAGATCCT
TGAGAGTTTTCGCCCCGAAGAACGTTTTCCAATGATGAGCACTTTTAAAGTTCTGCTATGTGGCGCGGTA
TTATCCCGTATTGACGCCGGGCAAGAGCAACTCGGTCGCCGCATACACTATTCTCAGAATGACTTGGTTG
AGTACTCACCAGTCACAGAAAAGCATCTTACGGATGGCATGACAGTAAGAGAATTATGCAGTGCTGCCAT
AACCATGAGTGATAACACTGCGGCCAACTTACTTCTGACAACGATCGGAGGACCGAAGGAGCTAACCGCT
TTTTTGCACAACATGGGGGATCATGTAACTCGCCTTGATCGTTGGGAACCGGAGCTGAATGAAGCCATAC
CAAACGACGAGCGTGACACCACGATGCCTGTAGCAATGGCAACAACGTTGCGCAAACTATTAACTGGCGA
ACTACTTACTCTAGCTTCCCGGCAACAATTAATAGACTGGATGGAGGCGGATAAAGTTGCAGGACCACTT
CTGCGCTCGGCCCTTCCGGCTGGCTGGTTTATTGCTGATAAATCTGGAGCCGGTGAGCGTGGGTCTCGCG
GTATCATTGCAGCACTGGGGCCAGATGGTAAGCCCTCCCGTATCGTAGTTATCTACACGACGGGGAGTCA
GGCAACTATGGATGAACGAAATAGACAGATCGCTGAGATAGGTGCCTCACTGATTAAGCATTGGTAACTG
TCAGACCAAGTTTACTCATATATACTTTAGATTGATTTAAAACTTCATTTTTAATTTAAAAGGATCTAGG
TGAAGATCCTTTTTGATAATCTCATGACCAAAATCCCTTAACGTGAGTTTTCGTTCCACTGAGCGTCAGA
CCCCGTAGAAAAGATCAAAGGATCTTCTTGAGATCCTTTTTTTCTGCGCGTAATCTGCTGCTTGCAAACA
AAAAAACCACCGCTACCAGCGGTGGTTTGTTTGCCGGATCAAGAGCTACCAACTCTTTTTCCGAAGGTAA
CTGGCTTCAGCAGAGCGCAGATACCAAATACTGTTCTTCTAGTGTAGCCGTAGTTAGGCCACCACTTCAA
GAACTCTGTAGCACCGCCTACATACCTCGCTCTGCTAATCCTGTTACCAGTGGCTGCTGCCAGTGGCGAT
AAGTCGTGTCTTACCGGGTTGGACTCAAGACGATAGTTACCGGATAAGGCGCAGCGGTCGGGCTGAACGG
GGGGTTCGTGCACACAGCCCAGCTTGGAGCGAACGACCTACACCGAACTGAGATACCTACAGCGTGAGCT
ATGAGAAAGCGCCACGCTTCCCGAAGGGAGAAAGGCGGACAGGTATCCGGTAAGCGGCAGGGTCGGAACA
GGAGAGCGCACGAGGGAGCTTCCAGGGGGAAACGCCTGGTATCTTTATAGTCCTGTCGGGTTTCGCCACC
TCTGACTTGAGCGTCGATTTTTGTGATGCTCGTCAGGGGGGCGGAGCCTATGGAAAAACGCCAGCAACGC
GGCCTTTTTACGGTTCCTGGCCTTTTGCTGGCCTTTTGCTCACATGTTCTTTCCTGCGTTATCCCCTGAT
TCTGTGGATAACCGTATTACCGCCTTTGAGTGAGCTGATACCGCTCGCCGCAGCCGAACGACCGAGCGCA
GCGAGTCAGTGAGCGAGGAAGCGGAAGAGCGCCCAATACGCAAACCGCCTCTCCCCGCGCGTTGGCCGAT
TCATTAATGCAGCTGGCACGACAGGTTTCCCGACTGGAAAGCGGGCAGTGAGCGCAACGCAATTAATGTG
AGTTAGCTCACTCATTAGGCACCCCAGGCTTTACACTTTATGCTTCCGGCTCGTATGTTGTGTGGAATTG
TGAGCGGATAACAATTTCACACAGGAAACAGCTATGACCATGATTACGCCAAGCGCGCAATTAACCCTCA
CTAAAGGGAACAAAAGCTGGAGCTGCAAGC
