>Addgene plasmid #142656 | TFORF0598 | depositor partial sequence | sequence record 280106 | Insert
ACCGCCACC
[1155 nt withheld, positions 10-1164]
TAGTAATGAACTAGTCCGTAACTTGAAAGTATTTCGATTTCTTGGCTTTATATATCTTGTGGAAAGGACG
ACTTGCCACCAGTCTTATCTTCGGG
