>Addgene plasmid #142656 | TFORF0598 | depositor partial sequence | sequence record 280107 | Barcode
CTTGCCACCAGTCTTATCTTCGGG
